Addgene plasmid #63198: pSR33.4r
Purpose: Expresses Cph8, Ho1, and PcyA constitutively
Depositing lab: Jeffrey Tabor. Depositing organization: Rice University. Publication: Refactoring and optimization of light-switchable escherichia coli two-component systems. Schmidl SR, Sheth RU, Wu A, Tabor JJ. ACS Synth Biol. 2014 Nov 21;3(11):820-31. doi: 10.1021/sb500273n. Epub 2014 Oct 11. PubMed 25250630.
Backbone
  Vector backbone: pACYCDuet-1
  Total vector size (bp): 6201
  Vector type: Bacterial Expression, Synthetic Biology
Growth in bacteria
  Bacterial resistance: Spectinomycin, 50 μg/mL
  Growth temperature: 37°C
  Growth strain: Top10
  Copy number: High Copy
Gene/Insert 1
  Gene/Insert name: Cph8
  Species: Synthetic
  Insert size (bp): 2235
Gene/Insert 2
  Gene/Insert name: Ho1
  Species: Synechocystis sp. PCC 6803
  Insert size (bp): 723
Gene/Insert 3
  Gene/Insert name: PcyA
  Species: Synechocystis sp. PCC 6803
  Insert size (bp): 747
Terms and licenses: Academic/Nonprofit Terms; Industry Terms: Not Available to Industry
How to cite: pSR33.4r was a gift from Jeffrey Tabor (Addgene plasmid # 63198 ; http://n2t.net/addgene:63198 ; RRID:Addgene_63198)
