[The description below was written by a language model from this plasmid's Addgene catalogue record and pLannotate feature annotations shown in this document.]
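Description:
pSR33.4r is a 6,201 bp bacterial expression plasmid for synthetic biology work in E. coli, listed as built on the pACYCDuet-1 backbone. It replicates from a p15A origin, which is compatible with ColE1-type plasmids and so allows co-maintenance with a second plasmid. Selection is by spectinomycin through the aadA (SmR) aminoglycoside adenylyltransferase gene, followed by a lambda t0 terminator. The catalogue lists the plasmid as high copy, whereas p15A is generally described as a medium-copy origin. The annotation also picks up short fragments of an RSF origin, a Tn5 transposase gene and a pUC multiple cloning site, which appear to be cloning remnants rather than functional parts.

The payload consists of two constitutive expression units on the same strand. The first is a two-gene operon in which a promoter annotated as J23119, a strong constitutive Registry part, drives Synechocystis sp. PCC 6803 ho1 (heme oxygenase, annotated as pbsA1) and pcyA (phycocyanobilin:ferredoxin oxidoreductase). It ends in rrnB T1 and T7Te terminators. Together these enzymes open the heme ring to give biliverdin and reduce it to phycocyanobilin, the chromophore a phytochrome sensor needs. The second unit has a partial match to J23119, possibly a related constitutive promoter variant, upstream of Cph8 and an rrnB T1 terminator. Cph8 is a synthetic 2,235 bp sensor kinase whose reading frame is annotated largely as the red/far-red photoreceptor Cph1. Cph8 is generally known as a fusion of the Cph1 light-sensing domain to the EnvZ histidine kinase, although the feature table does not annotate the EnvZ part.

The plasmid supplies the light-sensing half of a refactored red-light-switchable two-component system. It carries no output reporter, so it is presumably paired with a compatible plasmid bearing the regulated output gene.
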