Features (pLannotate 1.2.2; 14 found; start..end, strand, type, name):
      2..35      +  promoter       J23119 promoter: bacterial promoter (Registry of Standard Biological Parts BBa J23119)
     70..789     +  CDS            pbsA1: HO1_SYNY3 - Experimental evidence at protein level: Swiss-Prot protein existence level 1. Catalyzes the opening of the heme ring with the release of iron. Key enzyme in the synthesis of the chromophoric part of the photosynthetic antennae. From Synechocystis sp. (strain PCC 6803 / Kazusa).
    813..1556    +  CDS            pcyA (sequence partly withheld): PCYA_SYNY3 - Experimental evidence at protein level: Swiss-Prot protein existence level 1. Catalyzes the four-electron reduction of biliverdin IX-alpha (2-electron reduction at both the A and D rings); the reaction proceeds via an isolatable 2-electron intermediate, 181,182-dihydrobiliverdin. From Synechocystis sp. (strain PCC 6803 / Kazusa).
   1574..1645    +  terminator     rrnB T1 terminator: transcription terminator T1 from the E. coli rrnB gene
   1661..1688    +  terminator     T7Te terminator: phage T7 early transcription terminator
   1695..1739    +  misc_feature   MCS (fragment): pUC18/19 multiple cloning site
   1746..1774    +  promoter       J23119 promoter (fragment): bacterial promoter (Registry of Standard Biological Parts BBa J23119)
   1805..3946    +  CDS            cph1: PHY1_SYNY3 - Experimental evidence at protein level: Swiss-Prot protein existence level 1. Regulatory photoreceptor which exists in two forms that are reversibly interconvertible by light: the R form that absorbs maximally in the red region of the spectrum and the FR form that absorbs maximally in the far-red region. Has also a slight blue shift for the far-red maximum. Forms a two-component system with the Rrcp1 response regulator. From Synechocystis sp. (strain PCC 6803 / Kazusa).
   4051..4137    +  terminator     rrnB T1 terminator: Escherichia coli rrnB; transcription terminator T1 from the E. coli rrnB gene
   4157..4273    +  CDS            tnpA (fragment): TN5P_ECOLX - Also known as tnp. Experimental evidence at protein level: Swiss-Prot protein existence level 1. Mediates transposition of transposon Tn5 by a 'cut and paste' mechanism. First, the monomeric transposase binds the 19 bp inverted DNA repeats flanking the transposon. Then, dimerization of the DNA- bound transposase creates a synaptic DNA complex. After nicking of the first DNA strand, excision of the transposon proceeds through a series of intermediates. The transposase then mediates the insertion of the transposon at a new site by strand transfer. The activity of the wild- type tran
   4305..5096    +  CDS            SmR: aminoglycoside adenylyltransferase (Murphy, 1985); aadA; confers resistance to spectinomycin and streptomycin
   5108..5202    +  terminator     lambda t0 terminator: transcription terminator from phage lambda
   5316..5861    +  rep_origin     p15A ori: Plasmids containing the medium-copy-number p15A origin of replication can be propagated in E. coli cells that contain a second plasmid with the ColE1 origin.
   5949..6004    +  rep_origin     RSF ori (fragment): Plasmids containing the RSF 1030 origin of replication can be propagated in E. coli cells that contain additional plasmids with compatible origins.
>Addgene plasmid #63198 | pSR33.4r | depositor full sequence | sequence record 104841 | pSR33.4r sequence 6201 bps
CTGACAGCTAGCTCAGTCCTAGGTATAATGCTAGCTCACACAGAATTCATTAAAGAGGAGAAAGGTACCA
TGAGTGTCAACTTAGCTTCCCAGTTGCGGGAAGGGACGAAAAAATCCCACTCCATGGCGGAGAACGTCGG
CTTTGTCAAATGCTTCCTCAAGGGCGTTGTCGAGAAAAATTCCTACCGTAAGCTGGTTGGCAATCTCTAC
TTTGTCTACAGTGCCATGGAAGAGGAAATGGCAAAATTTAAGGACCATCCCATCCTCAGCCACATTTACT
TCCCCGAACTCAACCGCAAACAAAGCCTAGAGCAAGACCTGCAATTCTATTACGGCTCCAACTGGCGGCA
AGAAGTGAAAATTTCTGCCGCTGGCCAAGCCTATGTGGACCGAGTCCGGCAAGTGGCCGCTACGGCCCCT
GAATTGTTGGTGGCCCATTCCTACACCCGTTACCTGGGGGATCTTTCCGGCGGTCAAATTCTCAAGAAAA
TTGCCCAAAATGCCATGAATCTCCACGATGGTGGCACAGCTTTCTATGAATTTGCCGACATTGATGACGA
AAAGGCTTTTAAAAATACCTACCGTCAAGCTATGAATGATCTGCCCATTGACCAAGCCACCGCCGAACGG
ATTGTGGATGAAGCCAATGACGCCTTTGCCATGAACATGAAAATGTTCAACGAACTTGAAGGCAACCTGA
TCAAGGCGATCGGCATTATGGTGTTCAACAGCCTCACCCGTCGCCGCAGTCAAGGCAGCACCGAAGTTGG
CCTCGCCACCTCCGAAGGCTAGTTAAAGAGGAGAAAGGATCCATGGCCGTCACTGAT
[729 nt withheld, positions 828-1556]
TAATCTAGACCAGGCATCAAATAAAACGAAAGGCTCAGTCGAAAGACTGGGCCTTTCGTTTTATCTGTTG
TTTGTCGGTGAACGCTCTCTACTAGAGTCACACTGGCTCACCTTCGGGTGGGCCTTTCTGCGTTTATAGG
TACCCGGGGATCCTCTAGAGTCGACCTGCAGGCATGCAAGCTTTTTACGGCTAGCTCAGTCCTAGGTATA
GTGCTAGCTCCGCCGCTATCACATAAGGCTCTAATACCATGGCCACCACCGTACAACTCAGCGACCAATC
CCTCCGTCAGCTAGAAACCCTCGCCATCCACACCGCCCACCTGATTCAGCCCCACGGTTTAGTGGTGGTC
CTGCAGGAACCAGACCTCACCATCAGCCAAATTAGCGCCAACTGCACCGGCATTTTAGGGCGATCGCCAG
AGGATTTGTTGGGCAGAACCCTAGGGGAAGTGTTTGATAGCTTTCAGATTGATCCCATCCAGAGTCGCCT
AACGGCCGGACAAATCAGCAGCCTCAACCCCAGTAAACTTTGGGCGCGGGTCATGGGGGACGACTTTGTC
ATTTTTGACGGGGTTTTTCATCGCAACAGTGACGGTTTATTGGTATGTGAACTCGAGCCAGCCTACACTT
CCGATAATCTGCCCTTCCTCGGTTTTTATCACATGGCCAACGCTGCCCTGAATCGGTTGCGCCAACAAGC
TAATCTACGGGATTTCTACGATGTTATTGTCGAAGAAGTCCGCCGTATGACTGGCTTTGACCGGGTGATG
CTATACCGCTTTGATGAAAATAACCACGGTGATGTCATTGCCGAAGATAAACGGGATGATATGGAACCCT
ATTTGGGCCTGCACTATCCCGAATCGGATATTCCCCAACCCGCCCGTCGGCTATTTATCCACAACCCCAT
TCGAGTAATTCCCGATGTTTATGGTGTGGCGGTGCCCCTGACCCCAGCGGTTAACCCCAGCACCAACCGA
GCGGTGGATTTAACAGAATCCATTCTGCGCAGTGCGTACCATTGCCACTTGACCTATCTGAAAAATATGG
GGGTAGGAGCGTCTTTAACCATTTCCCTAATTAAGGACGGCCATCTCTGGGGGCTCATTGCCTGCCACCA
TCAAACCCCCAAAGTAATTCCCTTTGAACTGCGTAAAGCCTGCGAATTTTTTGGTCGGGTGGTGTTTAGC
AACATTTCCGCCCAGGAAGATACGGAAACCTTCGATTACCGGGTGCAGCTGGCGGAGCATGAAGCGGTTT
TATTGGACAAAATGACCACGGCGGCGGATTTTGTCGAAGGATTAACTAATCATCCCGATCGCCTGTTGGG
ATTAACGGGCTCCCAGGGGGCGGCCATTTGCTTTGGGGAAAAATTGATTTTAGTAGGGGAAACCCCGGAC
GAGAAAGCAGTGCAATATTTACTGCAATGGTTGGAGAATCGGGAAGTGCAAGACGTTTTCTTCACCTCTT
CCCTCTCACAAATTTATCCTGATGCAGTGAATTTTAAATCCGTGGCCAGTGGCTTATTGGCCATTCCCAT
TGCCCGTCACAACTTTTTGCTCTGGTTTCGCCCTGAAGTGTTGCAAACGGTTAATTGGGGCGGTGACCCA
AATCATGCTTACGAAGCTACCCAGGAAGACGGTAAAATCGAGCTCCATCCCCGCCAATCCTTTGACCTCT
GGAAAGAAATTGTCCGACTCCAATCTTTGCCCTGGCAATCGGTGGAAATCCAAAGTGCCCTGGCCCTGAA
AAAGGCGATCGTCAACCTCATTTTGCGCCAGGCAGAAGAATTGCATATGGCGGCTGGTGTTAAGCAACTG
GCGGATGACCGCACGCTGCTGATGGCGGGGGTAAGTCACGACTTGCGCACGCCGCTGACGCGTATTCGCC
TGGCGACTGAGATGATGAGCGAGCAGGATGGCTATCTGGCAGAATCGATCAATAAAGATATCGAAGAGTG
CAACGCCATCATTGAGCAGTTTATCGACTACCTGCGCACCGGGCAGGAGATGCCGATGGAAATGGCGGAT
CTTAATGCAGTACTCGGTGAGGTGATTGCTGCCGAAAGTGGCTATGAGCGGGAAATTGAAACCGCGCTTT
ACCCCGGCAGCATTGAAGTGAAAATGCACCCGCTGTCGATCAAACGCGCGGTGGCGAATATGGTGGTCAA
CGCCGCCCGTTATGGCAATGGCTGGATCAAAGTCAGCAGCGGAACGGAGCCGAATCGCGCCTGGTTCCAG
GTGGAAGATGACGGTCCGGGAATTGCGCCGGAACAACGTAAGCACCTGTTCCAGCCGTTTGTCCGCGGCG
ACAGTGCGCGCACCATTAGCGGCACGGGATTAGGGCTGGCAATTGTGCAGCGTATCGTGGATAACCATAA
CGGGATGCTGGAGCTTGGCACCAGCGAGCGGGTCGGGCTTTCCATTCGCGCCTGGCTGCCAGTGCCGGTA
ACGCGGGCGCAGGGCACGACAAAAGAAGGGTAATCTAGAGGCATCAAATAAAACGAAAGGCTCAGTCGAA
AGACTGGGCCTTTCGTTTTATCTGTTGTTTGTCGGTGAACGCTCTCCTGAGTAGGACAAATCCGCCGCCC
TAGAGGATCCAGCAAGCGAACCGGAATTGCCAGCTGGGGCGCCCTCTGGTAAGGTTGGGAAGCCCTGCAA
AGTAAACTGGATGGCTTTCTTGCCGCCAAGGATCTGATGGCGCAGGGGATCAAGATCTGATCAAGAGACA
GGATGAGGATCGTTTCGCATGAGGGAAGCGGTGATCGCCGAAGTATCGACTCAACTATCAGAGGTAGTTG
GCGTCATCGAGCGCCATCTCGAACCGACGTTGCTGGCCGTACATTTGTACGGCTCCGCAGTGGATGGCGG
CCTGAAGCCACACAGTGATATTGATTTGCTGGTTACGGTGACCGTAAGGCTTGATGAAACAACGCGGCGA
GCTTTGATCAACGACCTTTTGGAAACTTCGGCTTCCCCTGGAGAGAGCGAGATTCTCCGCGCTGTAGAAG
TCACCATTGTTGTGCACGACGACATCATTCCGTGGCGTTATCCAGCTAAGCGCGAACTGCAATTTGGAGA
ATGGCAGCGCAATGACATTCTTGCAGGTATCTTCGAGCCAGCCACGATCGACATTGATCTGGCTATCTTG
CTGACAAAAGCAAGAGAACATAGCGTTGCCTTGGTAGGTCCAGCGGCGGAGGAACTCTTTGATCCGGTTC
CTGAACAGGATCTATTTGAGGCGCTAAATGAAACCTTAACGCTATGGAACTCGCCGCCCGACTGGGCTGG
CGATGAGCGAAATGTAGTGCTTACGTTGTCCCGCATTTGGTACAGCGCAGTAACCGGCAAAATCGCGCCG
AAGGATGTCGCTGCCGACTGGGCAATGGAGCGCCTGCCGGCCCAGTATCAGCCCGTCATACTTGAAGCTA
GACAGGCTTATCTTGGACAAGAAGAAGATCGCTTGGCCTCGCGCGCAGATCAGTTGGAAGAATTTGTCCA
CTACGTGAAAGGCGAGATCACCAAGGTAGTCGGCAAATAAGAGCTCGCTTGGACTCCTGTTGATAGATCC
AGTAATGACCTCAGAACTCCATCTGGATTTGTTCAGAACGCTCGGTTGCCGCCGGGCGTTTTTTATTGGT
GAGAATCCAAGCACTAGTAACAACTTATATCGTATGGGGCTGACTTCAGGTGCTACATTTGAAGAGATAA
ATTGCACTGAAATCTAGAAATATTTTATCTGATTAATAAGATGATCTTCTTGAGATCGTTTTGGTCTGCG
CGTAATCTCTTGCTCTGAAAACGAAAAAACCGCCTTGCAGGGCGGTTTTTCGAAGGTTCTCTGAGCTACC
AACTCTTTGAACCGAGGTAACTGGCTTGGAGGAGCGCAGTCACCAAAACTTGTCCTTTCAGTTTAGCCTT
AACCGGCGCATGACTTCAAGACTAACTCCTCTAAATCAATTACCAGTGGCTGCTGCCAGTGGTGCTTTTG
CATGTCTTTCCGGGTTGGACTCAAGACGATAGTTACCGGATAAGGCGCAGCGGTCGGACTGAACGGGGGG
TTCGTGCATACAGTCCAGCTTGGAGCGAACTGCCTACCCGGAACTGAGTGTCAGGCGTGGAATGAGACAA
ACGCGGCCATAACAGCGGAATGACACCGGTAAACCGAAAGGCAGGAACAGGAGAGCGCACGAGGGAGCCG
CCAGGGGGAAACGCCTGGTATCTTTATAGTCCTGTCGGGTTTCGCCACCACTGATTTGAGCGTCAGATTT
CGTGATGCTTGTCAGGGGGGCGGAGCCTATGGAAAAACGGCTTTGCCGCGGCCCTCTCACTTCCCTGTTA
AGTATCTTCCTGGCATCTTCCAGGAAATCTCCGCCCCGTTCGTAAGCCATTTCCGCTCGCCGCAGTCGAA
CGACCGAGCGTAGCGAGTCAGTGAGCGAGGAAGCGGAATATATCCCCTAGGTGGAGTCTGGCCTCAAATA
CAAAGTCTGCAAAGTCTCGAAATATTAAACCAGAGAATAAATAATTAAACGCCAAAATATTTCTAGCAAA
AACCCCAGTTATTAAACCGCCTAAGTCCCCCAGGAAAGGGGGATATAACAGTATAGATTTTGTCAGCCTT
CAGCTTGGCTTTACCGTCAAAAAAA
