>Addgene plasmid #63198 | pSR33.4r | addgene partial sequence | sequence record 108032 | ColE1-Rev 5'-CCCGAAGGTGAGCCAGTGTGACTCTAG-3'
CGACAAACAACAGATAAAACGAAAGGCCCAGTCTTTCGACTGAGCCTTTCGTTTTATTTGATGCCTGGTC
TAGATTA
[729 nt withheld, positions 78-806]
ATCAGTGACGGCCATGGATCCTTTCTCCTCTTTAACTAGCCTTCGGAGGTGGCGAGGCCAACTTCGGTGC
TGCCTTGACTGCGGCGACGGGTGAGGCTGTTGAA
