>Addgene plasmid #63198 | pSR33.4r | addgene partial sequence | sequence record 108033 | L4440 5'-AGCGAGTCAGTGAGCGAG-3'
GGTGGAGTCTGGCCTCAAATACAAAGTCTGCAAAGTCTCGAAATATTAAACCAGAGAATAAATAATTAAA
CGCCAAAATATTTCTAGCAAAAACCCCAGTTATTAAACCGCCTAAGTCCCCCAGGAAAGGGGGATATAAC
AGTATAGATTTTGTCAGCCTTCAGCTTGGCTTTACCGTCAAAAAAACTGACAGCTAGCTCAGTCCTAGGT
ATAATGCTAGCTCACACAGAATTCATTAAAGAGGAGAAAGGTACCATGAGTGTCAACTTAGCTTCCCAGT
TGCGGGAAGGGACGAAAAAATCCCACTCCATGGCGGAGAACGTCGGCTTTGTCAAATGCTTCCTCAAGGG
CGTTGTCGAGAAAAATTCCTACCGTAAGCTGGTTGGCAATCTCTACTTTGTCTACAGTGCCATGGAAGAG
GAAATGGCAAAATTTAAGGACCATCCCATCCTCAGCCACATTTACTTCCCCGAACTCAACCGCAAACAAA
GCCTAGAGCAAGACCTGCAATTCTATTACGGCTCCAACTGGCGGCAAGAAGTGAAAATTTCTGCCGCTGG
CCAAGCCTATGTGGACCGAGTCCGGCAAGTGGCCGCTACGGCCCCTGAATTGTTGGTGGCCCATTCCTAC
ACCCGTTACCTGGGGGATCTTTCCGGCGGTCAAATTCTCAAGAAAATTGCCCAAAATGCCATGAATCTCC
ACGATGGTGGCACAGCTTTCTATGAATTTGCCGACATTGATGACGAAAAGGCTTTTAAAAATACCTACCG
TCAAGCTATGAATGATCTGCCCATTGACCAAGCCACCGCCGAACGGATTGTGGATGAAGCCAATGACGCC
TTTGCCATGAACATGAAAATGTTCAACGAACTTGAAGGCAACCTGATCAAGGCGA
