>Addgene plasmid #63198 | pSR33.4r | addgene partial sequence | sequence record 109763 | aadA1-F 5'-agccgaagtttccaaaaggt-3'
TGTTTCATCAAGCCTTACGGTCACCGTAACCAGCAAATCAATATCACTGTGTGGCTTCAGGCCGCCATCC
ACTGCGGAGCCGTACAAATGTACGGCCAGCAACGTCGGTTCGAGATGGCGCTCGATGACGCCAACTACCT
CTGATAGTTGAGTCGATACTTCGGCGATCACCGCTTCCCTCATGCGAAACGATCCTCATCCTGTCTCTTG
ATCAGATCTTGATCCCCTGCGCCATCAGATCCTTGGCGGCAAGAAAGCCATCCAGTTTACTTTGCAGGGC
TTCCCAACCTTACCAGAGGGCGCCCCAGCTGGCAATTCCGGTTCGCTTGCTGGATCCTCTAGGGCGGCGG
ATTTGTCCTACTCAGGAGAGCGTTCACCGACAAACAACAGATAAAACGAAAGGCCCAGTCTTTCGACTGA
GCCTTTCGTTTTATTTGATGCCTCTAGATTACCCTTCTTTTGTCGTGCCCTGCGCCCGCGTTACCGGCAC
TGGCAGCCAGGCGCGAATGGAAAGCCCGACCCGCTCGCTGGTGCCAAGCTCCAGCATCCCGTTATGGTTA
TCCACGATACGCTGCACAATTGCCAGCCCTAATCCCGTGCCGCTAATGGTGCGCGCACTGTCGCCGCGGA
CAAACGGCTGGAACAGGTGCTTACGTTGTTCCGGCGCAATTCCCGGACCGTCATCTTCCACCTGGAACCA
GGCGCGATTCGGCTCCGTTCCGCTGCTGACTTTGATCCAGCCATTGCCATAACGGGCGGCGTTGACCACC
ATATTCGCCACCGCGCGTTTGATCGACAGCGGGTGCATTTTCACTTCAATGCTGCCGGGGTAAAGCGCGG
TTTCAATTTCCCG
